Addgene plasmid #215203: shRNA_SMAD2_2
Purpose: Supression of shSMAD2 expression
Depositing lab: Sefi Rosenbluh. Depositing organization: Monash University. Publication: Systematic loss-of-function screens identify pathway-specific functional circular RNAs. Liu L, Neve M, Perlaza-Jimenez L, Xi X, Purcell J, Hawdon A, Conn SJ, Zenker J, Tamayo P, Goodall GJ, Rosenbluh J. Nat Cell Biol. 2024 Aug;26(8):1359-1372. doi: 10.1038/s41556-024-01467-y. Epub 2024 Aug 2. PubMed 39095657.
Backbone
  Vector backbone: pLKO.1
  Vector type: Lentiviral
  Selectable markers: Puromycin
Growth in bacteria
  Bacterial resistance: Ampicillin, 100 μg/mL
  Growth temperature: 37°C
  Growth strain: NEB Stable
  Copy number: High Copy
Gene/Insert
  Gene/Insert name: SMAD2 shRNA 2
  gRNA/shRNA sequence: ATTCCACCAGGCTGTAATCTG
  Species: H. sapiens (human)
  Entrez Gene: SMAD2 (a.k.a. CHTD8, JV18, JV18-1, LDS6, MADH2, MADR2, hMAD-2, hSMAD2)
  Cloning method: Restriction Enzyme; 5′ cloning site unknown (unknown if destroyed)
Terms and licenses: Academic/Nonprofit Terms; Industry Terms: Not Available to Industry
How to cite: shRNA_SMAD2_2 was a gift from Sefi Rosenbluh (Addgene plasmid # 215203 ; http://n2t.net/addgene:215203 ; RRID:Addgene_215203)
