[The description below was written by a language model from this plasmid's Addgene catalogue record and pLannotate feature annotations shown in this document.]
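Description:
shRNA_SMAD2_2 is a lentiviral shRNA expression plasmid built on the pLKO.1 backbone and designed to knock down human SMAD2. It is the second SMAD2-targeting hairpin in its series, as the name indicates. In bacteria it is maintained as a high-copy plasmid through a ColE1/pUC-type origin and selected with ampicillin via the β-lactamase gene. An f1 origin and remnants of lac and phage-promoter cloning sequences (lac promoter/operator, T3, T7, lacZα and lacI fragments) are also present in the backbone. The sequenced plasmid is 7,084 nt.

The transfer cassette has a third-generation, self-inactivating layout. An RSV enhancer/promoter fused to a truncated HIV-1 5' LTR drives production of the genomic RNA in packaging cells. It is followed by the Ψ packaging signal with a partial gag sequence, the Rev response element for Rev-dependent nuclear export, and a cPPT/CTS element that aids nuclear import of the viral DNA. The 3' LTR carries a ΔU3 deletion, so the integrated provirus lacks LTR promoter activity; an SV40 polyadenylation signal and SV40 origin lie downstream.

Between the LTRs, a human U6 RNA polymerase III promoter precedes the unannotated interval before the cPPT/CTS where the SMAD2 hairpin is expected to sit. The record lists restriction cloning but not the sites used. A human PGK promoter separately drives puromycin N-acetyltransferase, allowing selection of transduced mammalian cells with puromycin. The stated purpose is suppression of SMAD2 expression, and the plasmid is associated with a study of loss-of-function screens for pathway-specific functional circular RNAs.
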