Features (pLannotate 1.2.2; 25 found; start..end, strand, type, name):
    101..122     +  protein_bind   CAP binding site: CAP binding activates transcription in the presence of cAMP. E. coli catabolite activator protein
    137..167     +  promoter       lac promoter: promoter for the E. coli lac operon
    175..191     +  protein_bind   lac operator: The lac repressor binds to the lac operator to inhibit transcription in E. coli. This inhibition can be relieved by adding lactose or isopropyl-β-D-thiogalactopyranoside (IPTG). lac repressor encoded by lacI
    236..254     +  promoter       T3 promoter: promoter for bacteriophage T3 RNA polymerase
    282..508     +  promoter       RSV promoter: Rous sarcoma virus enhancer/promoter
    509..689     +  LTR            5' LTR (truncated): truncated 5' long terminal repeat (LTR) from HIV-1
    736..861     +  misc_feature   HIV-1 Ψ: packaging signal of human immunodeficiency virus type 1
    845..1208    +  CDS            HIV-1 gag (fragment): gag protein from human immunodeficiency virus 1; gag
   1354..1587    +  misc_feature   RRE: The Rev response element (RRE) of HIV-1 allows for Rev-dependent mRNA export from the nucleus to the cytoplasm.
   1964..2064    +  CDS            Rev (fragment): human immunodeficiency virus 1 (HIV-1) Rev protein; rev; enhances nuclear export of unspliced and incompletely spliced viral mRNAs
   2114..2354    +  promoter       U6 promoter: RNA polymerase III promoter for human U6 snRNA
   2459..2576    +  misc_feature   cPPT/CTS: central polypurine tract and central termination sequence of HIV-1
   2625..3135    +  promoter       hPGK promoter: human phosphoglycerate kinase 1 promoter
   3157..3756    +  CDS            PuroR: puromycin N-acetyltransferase; pac from Streptomyces alboniger; confers resistance to puromycin
   3799..3882    +  CDS            nef (fragment): NEF_HV1Z2 - Experimental evidence at protein level: Swiss-Prot protein existence level 1. Extracellular Nef protein targets CD4(+) T-lymphocytes for apoptosis by interacting with CXCR4 surface receptors. From Human immunodeficiency virus type 1 group M subtype D (isolate Z2/CDC-Z34) (HIV-1).
   3884..4117    +  LTR            3' LTR (ΔU3): self-inactivating 3' long terminal repeat (LTR) from HIV-1
   4189..4310    +  polyA_signal   SV40 poly(A) signal: SV40 polyadenylation signal
   4350..4485    +  rep_origin     SV40 ori: SV40 origin of replication
   4506..4524    -  promoter       T7 promoter: promoter for bacteriophage T7 RNA polymerase
   4532..4687    +  CDS            lacZα (fragment): LacZα fragment of β-galactosidase; lacZ fragment
   4692..5120    +  rep_origin     f1 ori (sequence partly withheld): f1 bacteriophage origin of replication; arrow indicates direction of (+) strand synthesis
   5173..5277    +  promoter       AmpR promoter: bla
   5278..6138    +  CDS            AmpR: β-lactamase; bla; confers resistance to ampicillin, carbenicillin, and related antibiotics
   6309..6897    +  rep_origin     ori: high-copy-number ColE1/pMB1/pBR322/pUC origin of replication
   7080..88      +  CDS            lacI (fragment) (across the origin): lac repressor; lacI; The lac repressor binds to the lac operator to inhibit transcription in E. coli. This inhibition can be relieved by adding lactose or isopropyl-β-D-thiogalactopyranoside (IPTG).
>Addgene plasmid #215203 | shRNA_SMAD2_2 | addgene full sequence | sequence record 432605 | Addgene NGS Result
CAATACGCAAACCGCCTCTCCCCGCGCGTTGGCCGATTCATTAATGCAGCTGGCACGACAGGTTTCCCGA
CTGGAAAGCGGGCAGTGAGCGCAACGCAATTAATGTGAGTTAGCTCACTCATTAGGCACCCCAGGCTTTA
CACTTTATGCTTCCGGCTCGTATGTTGTGTGGAATTGTGAGCGGATAACAATTTCACACAGGAAACAGCT
ATGACCATGATTACGCCAAGCGCGCAATTAACCCTCACTAAAGGGAACAAAAGCTGGAGCTGCAAGCTTA
ATGTAGTCTTATGCAATACTCTTGTAGTCTTGCAACATGGTAACGATGAGTTAGCAACATGCCTTACAAG
GAGAGAAAAAGCACCGTGCATGCCGATTGGTGGAAGTAAGGTGGTACGATCGTGCCTTATTAGGAAGGCA
ACAGACGGGTCTGACATGGATTGGACGAACCACTGAATTGCCGCATTGCAGAGATATTGTATTTAAGTGC
CTAGCTCGATACATAAACGGGTCTCTCTGGTTAGACCAGATCTGAGCCTGGGAGCTCTCTGGCTAACTAG
GGAACCCACTGCTTAAGCCTCAATAAAGCTTGCCTTGAGTGCTTCAAGTAGTGTGTGCCCGTCTGTTGTG
TGACTCTGGTAACTAGAGATCCCTCAGACCCTTTTAGTCAGTGTGGAAAATCTCTAGCAGTGGCGCCCGA
ACAGGGACTTGAAAGCGAAAGGGAAACCAGAGGAGCTCTCTCGACGCAGGACTCGGCTTGCTGAAGCGCG
CACGGCAAGAGGCGAGGGGCGGCGACTGGTGAGTACGCCAAAAATTTTGACTAGCGGAGGCTAGAAGGAG
AGAGATGGGTGCGAGAGCGTCAGTATTAAGCGGGGGAGAATTAGATCGCGATGGGAAAAAATTCGGTTAA
GGCCAGGGGGAAAGAAAAAATATAAATTAAAACATATAGTATGGGCAAGCAGGGAGCTAGAACGATTCGC
AGTTAATCCTGGCCTGTTAGAAACATCAGAAGGCTGTAGACAAATACTGGGACAGCTACAACCATCCCTT
CAGACAGGATCAGAAGAACTTAGATCATTATATAATACAGTAGCAACCCTCTATTGTGTGCATCAAAGGA
TAGAGATAAAAGACACCAAGGAAGCTTTAGACAAGATAGAGGAAGAGCAAAACAAAAGTAAGACCACCGC
ACAGCAAGCGGCCGCTGATCTTCAGACCTGGAGGAGGAGATATGAGGGACAATTGGAGAAGTGAATTATA
TAAATATAAAGTAGTAAAAATTGAACCATTAGGAGTAGCACCCACCAAGGCAAAGAGAAGAGTGGTGCAG
AGAGAAAAAAGAGCAGTGGGAATAGGAGCTTTGTTCCTTGGGTTCTTGGGAGCAGCAGGAAGCACTATGG
GCGCAGCGTCAATGACGCTGACGGTACAGGCCAGACAATTATTGTCTGGTATAGTGCAGCAGCAGAACAA
TTTGCTGAGGGCTATTGAGGCGCAACAGCATCTGTTGCAACTCACAGTCTGGGGCATCAAGCAGCTCCAG
GCAAGAATCCTGGCTGTGGAAAGATACCTAAAGGATCAACAGCTCCTGGGGATTTGGGGTTGCTCTGGAA
AACTCATTTGCACCACTGCTGTGCCTTGGAATGCTAGTTGGAGTAATAAATCTCTGGAACAGATTTGGAA
TCACACGACCTGGATGGAGTGGGACAGAGAAATTAACAATTACACAAGCTTAATACACTCCTTAATTGAA
GAATCGCAAAACCAGCAAGAAAAGAATGAACAAGAATTATTGGAATTAGATAAATGGGCAAGTTTGTGGA
ATTGGTTTAACATAACAAATTGGCTGTGGTATATAAAATTATTCATAATGATAGTAGGAGGCTTGGTAGG
TTTAAGAATAGTTTTTGCTGTACTTTCTATAGTGAATAGAGTTAGGCAGGGATATTCACCATTATCGTTT
CAGACCCACCTCCCAACCCCGAGGGGACCCGACAGGCCCGAAGGAATAGAAGAAGAAGGTGGAGAGAGAG
ACAGAGACAGATCCATTCGATTAGTGAACGGATCTCGACGGTATCGATCACGAGACTAGCCTCGAGCGGC
CGCCCCCTTCACCGAGGGCCTATTTCCCATGATTCCTTCATATTTGCATATACGATACAAGGCTGTTAGA
GAGATAATTGGAATTAATTTGACTGTAAACACAAAGATATTAGTACAAAATACGTGACGTAGAAAGTAAT
AATTTCTTGGGTAGTTTGCAGTTTTAAAATTATGTTTTAAAATGGACTATCATATGCTTACCGTAACTTG
AAAGTATTTCGATTTCTTGGCTTTATATATCTTGTGGAAAGGACGAAACACCGGATTCCACCAGGCTGTA
ATCTGCTCGAGCAGATTACAGCCTGGTGGAATTTTTTGAATTCTCGACCTCGAGACAAATGGCAGTATTC
ATCCACAATTTTAAAAGAAAAGGGGGGATTGGGGGGTACAGTGCAGGGGAAAGAATAGTAGACATAATAG
CAACAGACATACAAACTAAAGAATTACAAAAACAAATTACAAAAATTCAAAATTTTCGGGTTTATTACAG
GGACAGCAGAGATCCACTTTGGCCGCGGCTCGAGGGGGTTGGGGTTGCGCCTTTTCCAAGGCAGCCCTGG
GTTTGCGCAGGGACGCGGCTGCTCTGGGCGTGGTTCCGGGAAACGCAGCGGCGCCGACCCTGGGTCTCGC
ACATTCTTCACGTCCGTTCGCAGCGTCACCCGGATCTTCGCCGCTACCCTTGTGGGCCCCCCGGCGACGC
TTCCTGCTCCGCCCCTAAGTCGGGAAGGTTCCTTGCGGTTCGCGGCGTGCCGGACGTGACAAACGGAAGC
CGCACGTCTCACTAGTACCCTCGCAGACGGACAGCGCCAGGGAGCAATGGCAGCGCGCCGACCGCGATGG
GCTGTGGCCAATAGCGGCTGCTCAGCAGGGCGCGCCGAGAGCAGCGGCCGGGAAGGGGCGGTGCGGGAGG
CGGGGTGTGGGGCGGTAGTGTGGGCCCTGTTCCTGCCCGCGCGGTGTTCCGCATTCTGCAAGCCTCCGGA
GCGCACGTCGGCAGTCGGCTCCCTCGTTGACCGAATCACCGACCTCTCTCCCCAGGGGGATCCACCGGAG
CTTACCATGACCGAGTACAAGCCCACGGTGCGCCTCGCCACCCGCGACGACGTCCCCAGGGCCGTACGCA
CCCTCGCCGCCGCGTTCGCCGACTACCCCGCCACGCGCCACACCGTCGATCCGGACCGCCACATCGAGCG
GGTCACCGAGCTGCAAGAACTCTTCCTCACGCGCGTCGGGCTCGACATCGGCAAGGTGTGGGTCGCGGAC
GACGGCGCCGCGGTGGCGGTCTGGACCACGCCGGAGAGCGTCGAAGCGGGGGCGGTGTTCGCCGAGATCG
GCCCGCGCATGGCCGAGTTGAGCGGTTCCCGGCTGGCCGCGCAGCAACAGATGGAAGGCCTCCTGGCGCC
GCACCGGCCCAAGGAGCCCGCGTGGTTCCTGGCCACCGTCGGCGTCTCGCCCGACCACCAGGGCAAGGGT
CTGGGCAGCGCCGTCGTGCTCCCCGGAGTGGAGGCGGCCGAGCGCGCCGGGGTGCCCGCCTTCCTGGAGA
CCTCCGCGCCCCGCAACCTCCCCTTCTACGAGCGGCTCGGCTTCACCGTCACCGCCGACGTCGAGGTGCC
CGAAGGACCGCGCACCTGGTGCATGACCCGCAAGCCCGGTGCCTGACGCCCGCCCCACGACCCGCAGCGC
CCGACCGAAAGGAGCGCACGACCCCATGCATCGGTACCTTTAAGACCAATGACTTACAAGGCAGCTGTAG
ATCTTAGCCACTTTTTAAAAGAAAAGGGGGGACTGGAAGGGCTAATTCACTCCCAACGAAGACAAGATCT
GCTTTTTGCTTGTACTGGGTCTCTCTGGTTAGACCAGATCTGAGCCTGGGAGCTCTCTGGCTAACTAGGG
AACCCACTGCTTAAGCCTCAATAAAGCTTGCCTTGAGTGCTTCAAGTAGTGTGTGCCCGTCTGTTGTGTG
ACTCTGGTAACTAGAGATCCCTCAGACCCTTTTAGTCAGTGTGGAAAATCTCTAGCAGTAGTAGTTCATG
TCATCTTATTATTCAGTATTTATAACTTGCAAAGAAATGAATATCAGAGAGTGAGAGGAACTTGTTTATT
GCAGCTTATAATGGTTACAAATAAAGCAATAGCATCACAAATTTCACAAATAAAGCATTTTTTTCACTGC
ATTCTAGTTGTGGTTTGTCCAAACTCATCAATGTATCTTATCATGTCTGGCTCTAGCTATCCCGCCCCTA
ACTCCGCCCATCCCGCCCCTAACTCCGCCCAGTTCCGCCCATTCTCCGCCCCATGGCTGACTAATTTTTT
TTATTTATGCAGAGGCCGAGGCCGCCTCGGCCTCTGAGCTATTCCAGAAGTAGTGAGGAGGCTTTTTTGG
AGGCCTAGGGACGTACCCAATTCGCCCTATAGTGAGTCGTATTACGCGCGCTCACTGGCCGTCGTTTTAC
AACGTCGTGACTGGGAAAACCCTGGCGTTACCCAACTTAATCGCCTTGCAGCACATCCCCCTTTCGCCAG
CTGGCGTAATAGCGAAGAGGCCCGCACCGATCGCCCTTCCCAACAGTTGCGCAGCCTGAATGGCGAATGG
G
[124 nt withheld, positions 4692-4815]
C
[91 nt withheld, positions 4817-4907]
A
[49 nt withheld, positions 4909-4957]
CCTTTGACGTTGGAGTCCACGTTCTTT
[37 nt withheld, positions 4985-5021]
ACCCTATCTCGGTCTATTCTTTTGATTTATAAGGGATTTTGCCGATTTCGGCCTATTGGTTAAAAAATGA
GCTGATTTAACAAAAATTTAACGCGAATTTTAACAAAATATTAACGCTTACAATTTAGGTGGCACTTTTC
GGGGAAATGTGCGCGGAACCCCTATTTGTTTATTTTTCTAAATACATTCAAATATGTATCCGCTCATGAG
ACAATAACCCTGATAAATGCTTCAATAATATTGAAAAAGGAAGAGTATGAGTATTCAACATTTCCGTGTC
GCCCTTATTCCCTTTTTTGCGGCATTTTGCCTTCCTGTTTTTGCTCACCCAGAAACGCTGGTGAAAGTAA
AAGATGCTGAAGATCAGTTGGGTGCACGAGTGGGTTACATCGAACTGGATCTCAACAGCGGTAAGATCCT
TGAGAGTTTTCGCCCCGAAGAACGTTTTCCAATGATGAGCACTTTTAAAGTTCTGCTATGTGGCGCGGTA
TTATCCCGTATTGACGCCGGGCAAGAGCAACTCGGTCGCCGCATACACTATTCTCAGAATGACTTGGTTG
AGTACTCACCAGTCACAGAAAAGCATCTTACGGATGGCATGACAGTAAGAGAATTATGCAGTGCTGCCAT
AACCATGAGTGATAACACTGCGGCCAACTTACTTCTGACAACGATCGGAGGACCGAAGGAGCTAACCGCT
TTTTTGCACAACATGGGGGATCATGTAACTCGCCTTGATCGTTGGGAACCGGAGCTGAATGAAGCCATAC
CAAACGACGAGCGTGACACCACGATGCCTGTAGCAATGGCAACAACGTTGCGCAAACTATTAACTGGCGA
ACTACTTACTCTAGCTTCCCGGCAACAATTAATAGACTGGATGGAGGCGGATAAAGTTGCAGGACCACTT
CTGCGCTCGGCCCTTCCGGCTGGCTGGTTTATTGCTGATAAATCTGGAGCCGGTGAGCGTGGGTCTCGCG
GTATCATTGCAGCACTGGGGCCAGATGGTAAGCCCTCCCGTATCGTAGTTATCTACACGACGGGGAGTCA
GGCAACTATGGATGAACGAAATAGACAGATCGCTGAGATAGGTGCCTCACTGATTAAGCATTGGTAACTG
TCAGACCAAGTTTACTCATATATACTTTAGATTGATTTAAAACTTCATTTTTAATTTAAAAGGATCTAGG
TGAAGATCCTTTTTGATAATCTCATGACCAAAATCCCTTAACGTGAGTTTTCGTTCCACTGAGCGTCAGA
CCCCGTAGAAAAGATCAAAGGATCTTCTTGAGATCCTTTTTTTCTGCGCGTAATCTGCTGCTTGCAAACA
AAAAAACCACCGCTACCAGCGGTGGTTTGTTTGCCGGATCAAGAGCTACCAACTCTTTTTCCGAAGGTAA
CTGGCTTCAGCAGAGCGCAGATACCAAATACTGTTCTTCTAGTGTAGCCGTAGTTAGGCCACCACTTCAA
GAACTCTGTAGCACCGCCTACATACCTCGCTCTGCTAATCCTGTTACCAGTGGCTGCTGCCAGTGGCGAT
AAGTCGTGTCTTACCGGGTTGGACTCAAGACGATAGTTACCGGATAAGGCGCAGCGGTCGGGCTGAACGG
GGGGTTCGTGCACACAGCCCAGCTTGGAGCGAACGACCTACACCGAACTGAGATACCTACAGCGTGAGCT
ATGAGAAAGCGCCACGCTTCCCGAAGGGAGAAAGGCGGACAGGTATCCGGTAAGCGGCAGGGTCGGAACA
GGAGAGCGCACGAGGGAGCTTCCAGGGGGAAACGCCTGGTATCTTTATAGTCCTGTCGGGTTTCGCCACC
TCTGACTTGAGCGTCGATTTTTGTGATGCTCGTCAGGGGGGCGGAGCCTATGGAAAAACGCCAGCAACGC
GGCCTTTTTACGGTTCCTGGCCTTTTGCTGGCCTTTTGCTCACATGTTCTTTCCTGCGTTATCCCCTGAT
TCTGTGGATAACCGTATTACCGCCTTTGAGTGAGCTGATACCGCTCGCCGCAGCCGAACGACCGAGCGCA
GCGAGTCAGTGAGCGAGGAAGCGGAAGAGCGCC
